Addgene plasmid #80102: pWUR 1+2 tetO mut89
Purpose: Encodes a set of wild-type Cas1+2 and a mutant set of Cas1+2
Depositing lab: George Church. Depositing organization: Harvard Medical School. Publication: Molecular recordings by directed CRISPR spacer acquisition. Shipman SL, Nivala J, Macklis JD, Church GM. Science. 2016 Jun 9. pii: aaf1175. 10.1126/science.aaf1175 PubMed 27284167.
Backbone
  Vector backbone: pCDF-1b
  Total vector size (bp): 7356
  Vector type: Bacterial Expression
Growth in bacteria
  Bacterial resistance: Spectinomycin, 50 μg/mL
  Growth temperature: 37°C
  Growth strain: DH5alpha
  Copy number: Unknown
Gene/Insert 1
  Gene/Insert name: Cas1
  Entrez Gene: cas1 (a.k.a. b2755, ECK2750, ygbT)
Gene/Insert 2
  Gene/Insert name: Cas2
  Entrez Gene: cas2 (a.k.a. b2754, ECK2749, ygbF)
Gene/Insert 3
  Gene/Insert name: Cas1
  Mutation: Q24H, P202Q, G241D, E276D, L297Q
  Entrez Gene: cas1 (a.k.a. b2755, ECK2750, ygbT)
Gene/Insert 4
  Gene/Insert name: Cas2
  Entrez Gene: cas2 (a.k.a. b2754, ECK2749, ygbF)
Terms and licenses: Academic/Nonprofit Terms; Industry Terms: Not Available to Industry
How to cite: pWUR 1+2 tetO mut89 was a gift from George Church (Addgene plasmid # 80102 ; http://n2t.net/addgene:80102 ; RRID:Addgene_80102)
