[The description below was written by a language model from this plasmid's Addgene catalogue record and pLannotate feature annotations shown in this document.]
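Description:
pWUR 1+2 tetO mut89 is a 7,356 bp bacterial expression plasmid built on the pCDF-1b backbone. It replicates in E. coli from the CloDF13 (CDF) origin, which is compatible with other common plasmid origins and so allows co-maintenance with additional plasmids. Selection is through the aadA (SmR) gene, which confers spectinomycin and streptomycin resistance. The record lists copy number as unknown.

The payload is two separate Cas1–Cas2 operons from the E. coli CRISPR adaptation machinery (cas1/ygbT and cas2/ygbF), each under its own inducible control. The first cassette uses a T7 promoter with a lac operator and a T7 gene 10 ribosome binding site, followed by cas1 and cas2 and then rrnB terminator sequences. The plasmid-borne lacI supplies the repressor, so this cassette should respond to IPTG in a host that provides T7 RNA polymerase. The second cassette places another cas1–cas2 pair behind the PLtetO-1 promoter, and a downstream tetR gene encodes the repressor that is released by tetracycline-class inducers. A T7 terminator and residual S-Tag and tag fragments from the backbone follow.

According to the catalogue, one set is wild type and the other carries a Cas1 variant with Q24H, P202Q, G241D, E276D and L297Q substitutions. The plasmid name suggests that the mutant set is the tetO-driven one, but the feature table does not identify which copy is mutated. The Cas1–Cas2 complex integrates new spacers into CRISPR arrays. Having two independently inducible integrase sets on one plasmid fits the associated work on molecular recording by directed spacer acquisition, where switching between the sets could alter the properties of the spacers acquired.
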