Features (pLannotate 1.2.2; 24 found; start..end, strand, type, name):
      1..19      +  promoter       T7 promoter: promoter for bacteriophage T7 RNA polymerase
     20..44      +  protein_bind   lac operator: The lac repressor binds to the lac operator to inhibit transcription in E. coli. This inhibition can be relieved by adding lactose or isopropyl-β-D-thiogalactopyranoside (IPTG). lac repressor encoded by lacI
     59..81      +  RBS            RBS: efficient ribosome binding site from bacteriophage T7 gene 10 (Olins and Rangwala, 1989)
     88..1002    +  CDS            ygbT: CAS1_ECOLI - Also known as cas1. Experimental evidence at protein level: Swiss-Prot protein existence level 1. CRISPR (clustered regularly interspaced short palindromic repeat), is an adaptive immune system that provides protection against mobile genetic elements (viruses, transposable elements and conjugative plasmids) (PubMed:21255106, PubMed:24920831, PubMed:24793649). CRISPR clusters contain sequences complementary to antecedent mobile elements and target invading nucleic acids. CRISPR clusters are transcribed and processed into CRISPR RNA (crRNA). The Cas1-Cas2 complex is involved in CRIS
   1007..1288    +  CDS            ygbF (sequence withheld): CAS2_ECOLI - Also known as cas2. Experimental evidence at protein level: Swiss-Prot protein existence level 1. CRISPR (clustered regularly interspaced short palindromic repeat), is an adaptive immune system that provides protection against mobile genetic elements (viruses, transposable elements and conjugative plasmids) (PubMed:21255106, PubMed:24920831, PubMed:24793649). CRISPR clusters contain sequences complementary to antecedent mobile elements and target invading nucleic acids. CRISPR clusters are transcribed and processed into CRISPR RNA (crRNA). The Cas1-Cas2 complex is involved in CRIS
   1383..1498    +  ncRNA          5S rRNA: Accession: RF00001 - 5S ribosomal RNA
   1502..1588    +  terminator     rrnB T1 terminator: Escherichia coli rrnB; transcription terminator T1 from the E. coli rrnB gene
   1682..1705    -  terminator     rrnB T2 terminator (fragment): transcription terminator T2 from the E. coli rrnB gene
   1750..1823    +  promoter       PLtetO-1 promoter: modified phage lambda PL promoter with tet operator sites (Lutz and Bujard, 1997)
   1836..1854    +  RBS            RBS (fragment): efficient ribosome binding site from bacteriophage T7 gene 10 (Olins and Rangwala, 1989)
   1862..2776    +  CDS            ygbT: CAS1_ECOLI - Also known as cas1. Experimental evidence at protein level: Swiss-Prot protein existence level 1. CRISPR (clustered regularly interspaced short palindromic repeat), is an adaptive immune system that provides protection against mobile genetic elements (viruses, transposable elements and conjugative plasmids) (PubMed:21255106, PubMed:24920831, PubMed:24793649). CRISPR clusters contain sequences complementary to antecedent mobile elements and target invading nucleic acids. CRISPR clusters are transcribed and processed into CRISPR RNA (crRNA). The Cas1-Cas2 complex is involved in CRIS
   2781..3062    +  CDS            ygbF (sequence withheld): CAS2_ECOLI - Also known as cas2. Experimental evidence at protein level: Swiss-Prot protein existence level 1. CRISPR (clustered regularly interspaced short palindromic repeat), is an adaptive immune system that provides protection against mobile genetic elements (viruses, transposable elements and conjugative plasmids) (PubMed:21255106, PubMed:24920831, PubMed:24793649). CRISPR clusters contain sequences complementary to antecedent mobile elements and target invading nucleic acids. CRISPR clusters are transcribed and processed into CRISPR RNA (crRNA). The Cas1-Cas2 complex is involved in CRIS
   3314..3934    +  CDS            tetR: TETR2_ECOLX - Experimental evidence at protein level: Swiss-Prot protein existence level 1. TetR is the repressor of the tetracycline resistance element; its N-terminal region forms a helix-turn-helix structure and binds DNA. Binding of tetracycline to TetR reduces the repressor affinity for the tetracycline resistance gene (tetA) promoter operator sites. From Escherichia coli.
   3958..3999    +  CDS            S-Tag (fragment): affinity and epitope tag derived from pancreatic ribonuclease A
   4029..4046    +  CDS            SET1 (fragment): solubility-enhancement tag derived from T7 phage gene 10B
   4054..4101    +  terminator     T7 terminator: transcription terminator for bacteriophage T7 RNA polymerase
   4272..5063    -  CDS            SmR: aminoglycoside adenylyltransferase (Murphy, 1985); aadA; confers resistance to spectinomycin and streptomycin
   5064..5155    -  promoter       AmpR promoter: bla
   5203..5941    -  rep_origin     CloDF13 ori: Plasmids containing the CloDF13 (CDF) origin of replication can be propagated in E. coli cells that contain additional plasmids with compatible origins.
   6038..6102    -  CDS            TcR (fragment): tetracycline efflux protein; tet; confers resistance to tetracycline
   6117..6138    -  protein_bind   CAP binding site: CAP binding activates transcription in the presence of cAMP. E. coli catabolite activator protein
   6151..7233    -  CDS            lacI: lac repressor; lacI; The lac repressor binds to the lac operator to inhibit transcription in E. coli. This inhibition can be relieved by adding lactose or isopropyl-β-D-thiogalactopyranoside (IPTG).
   7234..7311    -  promoter       lacI promoter: lacI
   7319..7354    -  CDS            TcR (fragment): tetracycline efflux protein; tet; confers resistance to tetracycline
>Addgene plasmid #80102 | pWUR 1+2 tetO mut89 | depositor full sequence | sequence record 150476 | pWUR 1+2 tetO mut89 sequence 7356 bps
TAATACGACTCACTATAGGGGAATTGTGAGCGGATAACAATTCCCCTGTAGAAATAATTTTGTTTAACTT
TAATAAGGAGATATACCATGACCTGGCTTCCCCTTAATCCCATTCCACTCAAAGATCGCGTCTCCATGAT
CTTTCTGCAATATGGGCAGATCGATGTAATAGATGGCGCGTTTGTACTTATCGACAAGACAGGGATCCGC
ACTCATATTCCTGTTGGCTCGGTTGCCTGCATCATGCTGGAACCTGGTACACGGGTTTCGCATGCAGCTG
TACGCCTGGCTGCGCAAGTTGGAACATTGTTGGTATGGGTGGGGGAAGCGGGCGTTCGTGTTTATGCTTC
TGGTCAGCCTGGAGGTGCGCGTTCAGATAAGCTGCTCTATCAGGCAAAACTTGCTCTGGATGAAGATTTG
CGTCTGAAGGTCGTACGTAAAATGTTTGAACTTCGGTTTGGAGAACCTGCGCCTGCCCGGCGCTCCGTAG
AGCAACTCAGAGGTATAGAAGGCAGTCGCGTGCGGGCAACCTACGCACTTCTGGCGAAGCAATACGGCGT
GACATGGAATGGACGTCGCTACGATCCGAAAGACTGGGAAAAGGGCGATACGATCAACCAATGCATTAGC
GCTGCAACTTCCTGTTTATACGGCGTAACTGAAGCGGCGATACTTGCAGCTGGTTATGCACCAGCTATTG
GGTTTGTGCATACAGGAAAGCCTCTTTCCTTTGTTTACGATATTGCAGACATCATTAAATTTGACACTGT
TGTACCGAAAGCTTTTGAGATAGCGCGTCGTAACCCTGGTGAGCCGGACCGGGAAGTCCGTTTGGCGTGC
AGGGATATTTTTCGCAGTAGTAAAACATTAGCCAAATTGATTCCGCTTATAGAGGACGTGCTTGCCGCTG
GAGAAATACAACCGCCGGCCCCACCTGAAGATGCACAGCCTGTTGCCATTCCGCTTCCTGTTTCACTGGG
AGATGCAGGCCATCGGAGTAGCTGAA
[282 nt withheld, positions 1007-1288]
TGAGCGGCCGCGGCTGTTTTGGCGGATGAGAGAAGATTTTCAGCCTGATACAGATTAAATCAGAACGCAG
AAGCGGTCTGATAAAACAGAATTTGCCTGGCGGCAGTAGCGCGGTGGTCCCACCTGACCCCATGCCGAAC
TCAGAAGTGAAACGCCGTAGCGCCGATGGTAGTGTGGGGTCTCCCCATGCGAGAGTAGGGAACTGCCAGG
CATCAAATAAAACGAAAGGCTCAGTCGAAAGACTGGGCCTTTCGTTTTATCTGTTGTTTGTCGGTGAACG
CTCTCCTGAGTAGGACAAATCCGCCGGGAGCGGATTTGAACGTTGCGAAGCAACGGCCCGGAGGGTGGCG
GGCAGGACGCCCGCCATAAACTGCCAGGCATCAAATTAAGCAGAAGGCCATCCGTCAGGATGGCCTTTTT
GCGTTTCTACAAACTCTGCTAGCAAGTAAGGCCGACTCGAGTCCCTATCAGTGATAGAGATTGACATCCC
TATCAGTGATAGAGATACTGAGCACATCAGCAGGACGCACTGACCGAATTCATTAAATTTAACTTTAAGA
AGGAGATATACATATGACCTGGCTTCCCCTTAATCCCATTCCACTCAAAGATCGCGTCTCCATGATCTTT
CTGCAATATGGGCACATCGATGTAATAGATGGCGCGTTTGTACTTATCGACAAGACAGGGATCCGCACTC
ATATTCCTGTTGGCTCGGTTGCCTGCATCATGCTGGAACCTGGTACACGGGTTTCGCATGCAGCTGTACG
CCTGGCTGCGCAAGTTGGAACATTGTTGGTATGGGTGGGGGAAGCGGGCGTTCGTGTTTATGCTTCTGGT
CAGCCTGGAGGTGCGCGTTCAGATAAGCTGCTCTATCAGGCAAAACTTGCTCTGGATGAAGATTTGCGTC
TGAAGGTCGTACGTAAAATGTTTGAACTTCGGTTTGGAGAACCTGCGCCTGCCAGGCGCTCCGTAGAGCA
ACTCAGAGGTATAGAAGGCAGTCGCGTGCGGGCAACCTACGCACTTCTGGCGAAGCAATACGGCGTGACA
TGGAATGGACGTCGCTACGATCCGAAAGACTGGGAAAAGGGCGATACGATCAACCAATGCATAAGCGCTG
CAACTTCCTGTTTATACGGCGTAACTGAAGCGGCGATACTTGCAGCTGGTTATGCACAAGCTATTGGGTT
TGTGCATACAGGAAAGCCTCTTTCCTTTGTTTACGATATTGCAGACATCATTAAATTTGACACTGTTGTA
CCGAAAGCTTTTGAGATAGCGCGTCGTAACCCTGATGAGCCGGACCGGGAAGTCCGTTTGGCGTGCAGGG
ATATTTTTCGCAGTAGTAAAACATTAGCCAAATTGATTCCGCTTATAGAGGACGTGCTTGCCGCTGGAGA
TATACAACCGCCGGCCCCACCTGAAGATGCACAGCCTGTTGCCATTCCGCTTCCTGTTTCACAGGGAGAT
GCAGGTCATCGGAGTAGCTGAA
[282 nt withheld, positions 2781-3062]
TGAGCCTTAATTAACGGCACTCCTCAGCAAATATAATGACCCTCTTGATAACCCAAGAGGGCATTTTTTA
ATGCCCATGGCGTTTACCACAGCTAACACCACGTCGTCCCTATCTGCTGCCCTAGGTCTATGAGTGGTTG
CTGGATAACTTTACGGGCATGCATAAGGCTCGTAGGCTATATTCAGGGAGACCACAACGGTTTCCCTCTA
CAAATAATTTTGTTTAACTTTGAAATAAGGAGGTAATACAAATGTCTCGTTTAGATAAAAGTAAAGTGAT
TAACAGCGCATTAGAGCTGCTTAATGAGGTCGGAATCGAAGGTTTAACAACCCGTAAACTCGCCCAGAAG
CTAGGTGTAGAGCAGCCTACATTGTATTGGCATGTAAAAAATAAGCGGGCTTTGCTCGACGCCTTAGCCA
TTGAGATGTTAGATAGGCACCATACTCACTTTTGCCCTTTAGAAGGGGAAAGCTGGCAAGATTTTTTACG
TAATAACGCTAAAAGTTTTAGATGTGCTTTACTAAGTCATCGCGATGGAGCAAAAGTACATTTAGGTACA
CGGCCTACAGAAAAACAGTATGAAACTCTCGAAAATCAATTAGCCTTTTTATGCCAACAAGGTTTTTCAC
TAGAGAATGCATTATATGCACTCAGCGCTGTGGGGCATTTTACTTTAGGTTGCGTATTGGAAGATCAAGA
GCATCAAGTCGCTAAAGAAGAAAGGGAAACACCTACTACTGATAGTATGCCGCCATTATTACGACAAGCT
ATCGAATTATTTGATCACCAAGGTGCAGAGCCAGCCTTCTTATTCGGCCTTGAATTGATCATATGCGGAT
TAGAAAAACAACTTAAATGTGAAAGTGGGTCTTAATAAGCGACCTCGAGTCTGGTAAAGAAACCGCTGCT
GCGAAATTTGAACGCCAGCACATGGACTCGTCTACTAGCGCAGCTTAATTAACCTAGGCTGCTGCCACCG
CTGAGCAATAACTAGCATAACCCCTTGGGGCCTCTAAACGGGTCTTGAGGGGTTTTTTGCTGAAACCTCA
GGCATTTGAGAAGCACACGGTCACACTGCTTCCGGTAGTCAATAAACCGGTAAACCAGCAATAGACATAA
GCGGCTATTTAACGACCCTGCCCTGAACCGACGACCGGGTCATCGTGGCCGGATCTTGCGGCCCCTCGGC
TTGAACGAATTGTTAGACATTATTTGCCGACTACCTTGGTGATCTCGCCTTTCACGTAGTGGACAAATTC
TTCCAACTGATCTGCGCGCGAGGCCAAGCGATCTTCTTCTTGTCCAAGATAAGCCTGTCTAGCTTCAAGT
ATGACGGGCTGATACTGGGCCGGCAGGCGCTCCATTGCCCAGTCGGCAGCGACATCCTTCGGCGCGATTT
TGCCGGTTACTGCGCTGTACCAAATGCGGGACAACGTAAGCACTACATTTCGCTCATCGCCAGCCCAGTC
GGGCGGCGAGTTCCATAGCGTTAAGGTTTCATTTAGCGCCTCAAATAGATCCTGTTCAGGAACCGGATCA
AAGAGTTCCTCCGCCGCTGGACCTACCAAGGCAACGCTATGTTCTCTTGCTTTTGTCAGCAAGATAGCCA
GATCAATGTCGATCGTGGCTGGCTCGAAGATACCTGCAAGAATGTCATTGCGCTGCCATTCTCCAAATTG
CAGTTCGCGCTTAGCTGGATAACGCCACGGAATGATGTCGTCGTGCACAACAATGGTGACTTCTACAGCG
CGGAGAATCTCGCTCTCTCCAGGGGAAGCCGAAGTTTCCAAAAGGTCGTTGATCAAAGCTCGCCGCGTTG
TTTCATCAAGCCTTACGGTCACCGTAACCAGCAAATCAATATCACTGTGTGGCTTCAGGCCGCCATCCAC
TGCGGAGCCGTACAAATGTACGGCCAGCAACGTCGGTTCGAGATGGCGCTCGATGACGCCAACTACCTCT
GATAGTTGAGTCGATACTTCGGCGATCACCGCTTCCCTCATACTCTTCCTTTTTCAATATTATTGAAGCA
TTTATCAGGGTTATTGTCTCATGAGCGGATACATATTTGAATGTATTTAGAAAAATAAACAAATAGCTAG
CTCACTCGGTCGCTACGCTCCGGGCGTGAGACTGCGGCGGGCGCTGCGGACACATACAAAGTTACCCACA
GATTCCGTGGATAAGCAGGGGACTAACATGTGAGGCAAAACAGCAGGGCCGCGCCGGTGGCGTTTTTCCA
TAGGCTCCGCCCTCCTGCCAGAGTTCACATAAACAGACGCTTTTCCGGTGCATCTGTGGGAGCCGTGAGG
CTCAACCATGAATCTGACAGTACGGGCGAAACCCGACAGGACTTAAAGATCCCCACCGTTTCCGGCGGGT
CGCTCCCTCTTGCGCTCTCCTGTTCCGACCCTGCCGTTTACCGGATACCTGTTCCGCCTTTCTCCCTTAC
GGGAAGTGTGGCGCTTTCTCATAGCTCACACACTGGTATCTCGGCTCGGTGTAGGTCGTTCGCTCCAAGC
TGGGCTGTAAGCAAGAACTCCCCGTTCAGCCCGACTGCTGCGCCTTATCCGGTAACTGTTCACTTGAGTC
CAACCCGGAAAAGCACGGTAAAACGCCACTGGCAGCAGCCATTGGTAACTGGGAGTTCGCAGAGGATTTG
TTTAGCTAAACACGCGGTTGCTCTTGAAGTGTGCGCCAAAGTCCGGCTACACTGGAAGGACAGATTTGGT
TGCTGTGCTCTGCGAAAGCCAGTTACCACGGTTAAGCAGTTCCCCAACTGACTTAACCTTCGATCAAACC
ACCTCCCCAGGTGGTTTTTTCGTTTACAGGGCAAAAGATTACGCGCAGAAAAAAAGGATCTCAAGAAGAT
CCTTTGATCTTTTCTACTGAACCGCTCTAGATTTCAGTGCAATTTATCTCTTCAAATGTAGCACCTGAAG
TCAGCCCCATACGATATAAGTTGTAATTCTCATGTTAGTCATGCCCCGCGCCCACCGGAAGGAGCTGACT
GGGTTGAAGGCTCTCAAGGGCATCGGTCGAGATCCCGGTGCCTAATGAGTGAGCTAACTTACATTAATTG
CGTTGCGCTCACTGCCCGCTTTCCAGTCGGGAAACCTGTCGTGCCAGCTGCATTAATGAATCGGCCAACG
CGCGGGGAGAGGCGGTTTGCGTATTGGGCGCCAGGGTGGTTTTTCTTTTCACCAGTGAGACGGGCAACAG
CTGATTGCCCTTCACCGCCTGGCCCTGAGAGAGTTGCAGCAAGCGGTCCACGCTGGTTTGCCCCAGCAGG
CGAAAATCCTGTTTGATGGTGGTTAACGGCGGGATATAACATGAGCTGTCTTCGGTATCGTCGTATCCCA
CTACCGAGATGTCCGCACCAACGCGCAGCCCGGACTCGGTAATGGCGCGCATTGCGCCCAGCGCCATCTG
ATCGTTGGCAACCAGCATCGCAGTGGGAACGATGCCCTCATTCAGCATTTGCATGGTTTGTTGAAAACCG
GACATGGCACTCCAGTCGCCTTCCCGTTCCGCTATCGGCTGAATTTGATTGCGAGTGAGATATTTATGCC
AGCCAGCCAGACGCAGACGCGCCGAGACAGAACTTAATGGGCCCGCTAACAGCGCGATTTGCTGGTGACC
CAATGCGACCAGATGCTCCACGCCCAGTCGCGTACCGTCTTCATGGGAGAAAATAATACTGTTGATGGGT
GTCTGGTCAGAGACATCAAGAAATAACGCCGGAACATTAGTGCAGGCAGCTTCCACAGCAATGGCATCCT
GGTCATCCAGCGGATAGTTAATGATCAGCCCACTGACGCGTTGCGCGAGAAGATTGTGCACCGCCGCTTT
ACAGGCTTCGACGCCGCTTCGTTCTACCATCGACACCACCACGCTGGCACCCAGTTGATCGGCGCGAGAT
TTAATCGCCGCGACAATTTGCGACGGCGCGTGCAGGGCCAGACTGGAGGTGGCAACGCCAATCAGCAACG
ACTGTTTGCCCGCCAGTTGTTGTGCCACGCGGTTGGGAATGTAATTCAGCTCCGCCATCGCCGCTTCCAC
TTTTTCCCGCGTTTTCGCAGAAACGTGGCTGGCCTGGTTCACCACGCGGGAAACGGTCTGATAAGAGACA
CCGGCATACTCTGCGACATCGTATAACGTTACTGGTTTCACATTCACCACCCTGAATTGACTCTCTTCCG
GGCGCTATCATGCCATACCGCGAAAGGTTTTGCGCCATTCGATGGTGTCCGGGATCTCGACGCTCTCCCT
TATGCGACTCCTGCATTAGGAAAT
