>Addgene plasmid #80102 | pWUR 1+2 tetO mut89 | addgene partial sequence | sequence record 155795 | T7 5'-TAATACGACTCACTATAGGG-3'
AATAATTTTGTTTAACTTTAATAAGGAGATATACCATGACCTGGCTTCCCCTTAATCCCATTCCACTCAA
AGATCGCGTCTCCATGATCTTTCTGCAATATGGGCAGATCGATGTAATAGATGGCGCGTTTGTACTTATC
GACAAGACAGGGATCCGCACTCATATTCCTGTTGGCTCGGTTGCCTGCATCATGCTGGAACCTGGTACAC
GGGTTTCGCATGCAGCTGTACGCCTGGCTGCGCAAGTTGGAACATTGTTGGTATGGGTGGGGGAAGCGGG
CGTTCGTGTTTATGCTTCTGGTCAGCCTGGAGGTGCGCGTTCAGATAAGCTGCTCTATCAGGCAAAACTT
GCTCTGGATGAAGATTTGCGTCTGAAGGTCGTACGTAAAATGTTTGAACTTCGGTTTGGAGAACCTGCGC
CTGCCCGGCGCTCCGTAGAGCAACTCAGAGGTATAGAAGGCAGTCGCGTGCGGGCAACCTACGCACTTCT
GGCGAAGCAATACGGCGTGACATGGAATGGACGTCGCTACGATCCGAAAGACTGGGAAAAGGGCGATACG
ATCAACCAATGCATTAGCGCTGCAACTTCCTGTTTATACGGCGTAACTGAAGCGGCGATACTTGCAGCTG
GTTATGCACCAGCTATTGGGTTTGTGCATACAGGAAAGCCTCTTTCCTTTGTTTACGATATTGCAGACAT
CATTAAATTTGACACTGTTGTACCGAAAGCTTTTGAGATAGCGCGTCGTAACC
