>Addgene plasmid #80102 | pWUR 1+2 tetO mut89 | addgene partial sequence | sequence record 155796 | pCerulean-5 5'-ctaatgcgctgttaatcactttac-3'
TTTGTATTACCTCCTTATTTCAAGTTAAACAAAATTATTTGTAGAGGGAAACCGTTGTGGTCTCCCTGAA
TATAGCCTACGAGCCTTATGCATGCCCGTAAAGTTATCCAGCAACCACTCATAGACCTAGGGCAGCAGAT
AGGGACGACGTGGTGTTAGCTGTGGTAAACGCCATGGGCATTAAAAAATGCCCTCTTGGGTTATCAAGAG
GGTCATTATATTTGCTGAGGAGTGCCGTTAATTAAGGCTCA
[282 nt withheld, positions 252-533]
TTCAGCTACTCCGATGACCTGCATCTCCCTGTGAAACAGGAAGCGGAATGGCAACAGGCTGTGCATCTTC
AGGTGGGGCCGGCGGTTGTATATCTCCAGCGGCAAGCACGTCCTCTATAAGCGGAATCAATTTGGCTAAT
GTTTTACTACTGCGAAAAATATCCCTGCACGCCAAACGGACTTCCCGGTCCGGCTCATCAGGGTTACGAC
GCGCTATCTCAAAAGCTTTCGGTACAACAGTGTCAAAT
