>Addgene plasmid #80102 | pWUR 1+2 tetO mut89 | addgene partial sequence | sequence record 156239 | pBAD-R 5'-GATTTAATCTGTATCAGG-3'
GCCGCGGCCGCTCA
[282 nt withheld, positions 15-296]
TTCAGCTACTCCGATGGCCTGCATCTCCCAGTGAAACAGGAAGCGGAATGGCAACAGGCTGTGCATCTTC
AGGTGGGGCCGGCGGTTGTATTTCTCCAGCGGCAAGCACGTCCTCTATAAGCGGAATCAATTTGGCTAAT
GTTTTACTACTGCGAAAAATATCCCTGCACGCCAAACGGACTTCCCGGTCCGGCTCACCAGGGTTACGAC
GCGCTATCTCAAAAGCTTTCGGTACAACAGTGTCAAATTTAATGATGTCTGCAATATCGTAAACAAAGGA
AAGAGGCTTTCCTGTATGCACAAACCCAATAGCTGGTGCATAACCAGCTGCAAGTATCGCCGCTTCAGTT
ACGCCGTATAAACAGGAAGTTGCAGCGCTAATGCATTGGTTGATCGTATCGCCCTTTTCCCAGTCTTTCG
GATCGTAGCGACGTCCATTCCATGTCACGCCGTATTGCTTCGCCAGAAGTGCGTAGGTTGCCCGCACGCG
ACTGCCTTCTATACCTCTGAGTTGCTCTACGGAGCGCCGGGC
